Addgene plasmid #21626: Histone Deacetylase 5
Depositing lab: Connie Cepko. Depositing organization: Harvard Medical School. Publication: HDAC4 regulates neuronal survival in normal and diseased retinas. Chen B, Cepko CL. Science. 2009 Jan 9. 323(5911):256-9. 10.1126/science.1166226 PubMed 19131628.
Backbone
  Vector backbone: pCAGEN
  Backbone size w/o insert (bp): 4700
  Vector type: Mammalian Expression
Growth in bacteria
  Bacterial resistance: Ampicillin, 100 μg/mL
  Growth temperature: 37°C
  Growth strain: DH5alpha
  Copy number: High Copy
Gene/Insert
  Gene/Insert name: Histone Deacetylase 5
  Species: H. sapiens (human)
  Insert size (bp): 3300
  Entrez Gene: Tcrg-C1
  Cloning method: Restriction Enzyme; 5′ cloning site Xho1 (not destroyed); 3′ cloning site Not1 (not destroyed)
  Sequencing primers: 5′ pCAG-F
Resource information
  A portion of this plasmid was derived from a plasmid made by: Jianrong Lu - University of Florida
Terms and licenses: Academic/Nonprofit Terms; Industry Terms: Not Available to Industry
Depositor comments: Wild type HDAC5 protein with degenerate codons
How to cite: Histone Deacetylase 5 was a gift from Connie Cepko (Addgene plasmid # 21626 ; http://n2t.net/addgene:21626 ; RRID:Addgene_21626)
