[The description below was written by a language model from this plasmid's Addgene catalogue record.]
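Description:
Histone Deacetylase 5 is a mammalian expression plasmid built on the pCAGEN backbone (about 4.7 kb without insert), carrying a roughly 3.3 kb human HDAC5 coding sequence cloned between XhoI and NotI sites, both of which remain intact. It is maintained in E. coli as a high-copy plasmid under ampicillin selection. The record does not list the promoter explicitly, but the backbone name and the use of a pCAG forward sequencing primer point to the CAG promoter, a strong hybrid of the CMV early enhancer and chicken β-actin promoter that gives robust, broadly active expression in mammalian cells and in tissues transfected by methods such as electroporation. No feature table is provided, so the origin of replication, polyadenylation signal and any other backbone elements cannot be confirmed here, and no epitope tag, reporter or mammalian selection marker is recorded.

According to the depositor's note, the insert encodes the wild-type HDAC5 protein but uses degenerate codons, meaning the nucleotide sequence has been altered with synonymous changes while the amino-acid sequence is preserved. The record does not state why, although such recoding is commonly done to make an expression construct resistant to RNAi reagents directed against the native transcript. Part of the plasmid was derived from a construct made in another laboratory. The linked Entrez Gene entry (Tcrg-C1) does not match the stated insert and appears to be a catalogue annotation error. The associated publication concerns the role of the related class IIa deacetylase HDAC4 in neuronal survival in normal and diseased retinas, which suggests this plasmid was used to overexpress HDAC5 in that work, perhaps for comparison with HDAC4.
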