>Addgene plasmid #21626 | Histone Deacetylase 5 | addgene partial sequence | sequence record 27429 | 21626 with pCAG-F
TCGAGTGAGCCGCCACCATGAACTCTCCCAACGAGTCGGATGGGATGTCAGGTCGGGAACCATCCTTGGA
AATCCTGCCGCGGACTTCTCTGCACAGCATCCCTGTGACAGTGGAGGTGAAGCCGGTGCTGCCAAGAGCC
ATGCCCAGTTCCATGGGGGGTGGGGGTGGAGGCAGCCCCAGCCCTGTGGAGCTACGGGGGGCTCTGGTGG
GCTCTGTGGACCCCACACTGCGGGAGCAGCAACTGCAGCAGGAGCTCCTGGCGCTCAAGCAGCAGCAGCA
GCTGCAGAAGCAGCTCCTGTTCGCTGAGTTCCAGAAACAGCATGACCACCTGACAAGGCAGCATGAGGTC
CAGCTGCAGAAGCACCTCAAGCAGCAGCAGGAGATGCTGGCAGCCAAGCAGCAGCAGGAGATGCTGGCAG
CCAAGCGGCAGCAGGAGCTGGAGCAGCAGCGGCAGCGGGAGCAGCAGCGGCAGGAAGAGCTGGAGAAGCA
GCGGCTGGAGCAGCAGCTGCTCATCCTGCGGAACAAGGAGAAGAGCAAAGAGAGTGCCATTGCCAGCACT
GAGGTAAAGCTGAGGCTCCAGGAATTCCTCTTGTCGAAGTCAAAGGAGCCCACACCAGGCGGCC
